>Addgene plasmid #159562 | R701-X54-566: His6-MBP-tev-Avi-Hs.KRAS4b(2-169) G12D | addgene full sequence | sequence record 313281 | Addgene NGS Result
TTAATACGACTCACTATAGGGGAATTGTGAGCGGATAACAATTCCCCTCTAGAAATAATTTTGTTTAACT
TTAAGAAGGAGATATACATATGAGATCCCATCACCATCACCATCACGGCAAAATCGAAGAAGGTAAACTG
GTAATCTGGATTAACGGCGATAAAGGCTATAACGGTCTCGCTGAAGTCGGTAAGAAATTCGAGAAAGATA
CCGGAATTAAAGTCACCGTTGAGCATCCGGATAAACTGGAAGAGAAATTCCCACAGGTTGCGGCAACTGG
CGATGGCCCTGACATTATCTTCTGGGCACACGACCGCTTTGGTGGCTACGCTCAATCTGGCCTGTTGGCT
GAAATCACCCCGGACAAAGCGTTCCAGGACAAGCTGTATCCGTTTACCTGGGATGCCGTACGTTACAACG
GCAAGCTGATTGCTTACCCGATCGCTGTTGAAGCGTTATCGCTGATTTATAACAAAGATCTGCTGCCGAA
CCCGCCAAAAACCTGGGAAGAGATCCCGGCGCTGGATAAAGAACTGAAAGCGAAAGGTAAGAGCGCGCTG
ATGTTCAACCTGCAAGAACCGTACTTCACCTGGCCGCTGATTGCTGCTGACGGGGGTTATGCGTTCAAGT
ATGAAAACGGCAAGTACGACATTAAAGACGTGGGCGTGGATAACGCTGGCGCGAAAGCGGGTCTGACCTT
CCTGGTTGACCTGATTAAAAACAAACACATGAATGCAGACACCGATTACTCCATCGCAGAAGCTGCCTTT
AATAAAGGCGAAACAGCGATGACCATCAACGGCCCGTGGGCATGGTCCAACATCGACACCAGCAAAGTGA
ATTATGGTGTAACGGTACTGCCGACCTTCAAGGGTCAACCATCCAAACCGTTCGTTGGCGTGCTGAGCGC
AGGTATTAACGCCGCCAGTCCGAACAAAGAGCTGGCAAAAGAGTTCCTCGAAAACTATCTGCTGACTGAT
GAAGGTCTGGAAGCGGTTAATAAAGACAAACCGCTGGGTGCCGTAGCGCTGAAGTCTTACGAGGAAGAGT
TGGCGAAAGATCCACGTATTGCCGCCACCATGGAAAACGCCCAGAAAGGTGAAATCATGCCGAACATCCC
GCAGATGTCCGCTTTCTGGTATGCCGTGCGTACTGCGGTGATCAACGCCGCCAGCGGTCGTCAGACTGTC
GATGAAGCCCTGAAAGACGCGCAGACTAATTCGGGATCTGATATCACAAGTTTGTACAAAAAAGTTGGCG
AAAACCTGTACTTCCAAGGCCTGAACGACATCTTCGAGGCTCAGAAAATCGAATGGCACGAAGGCACTGA
ATATAAACTTGTGGTAGTTGGAGCTGATGGCGTAGGCAAGAGTGCCTTGACGATACAGCTAATTCAGAAT
CATTTTGTGGACGAATATGATCCAACAATAGAGGATTCCTACAGGAAGCAAGTAGTAATTGATGGAGAAA
CCTGTCTCTTGGATATTCTCGACACAGCAGGTCAAGAGGAGTACAGTGCAATGAGGGACCAGTACATGAG
GACTGGGGAGGGCTTTCTTTGTGTATTTGCCATAAATAATACTAAATCATTTGAAGATATTCACCATTAT
AGAGAACAAATTAAAAGAGTTAAGGACTCTGAAGATGTACCTATGGTCCTAGTAGGAAATAAATGTGATT
TGCCTTCTAGAACAGTAGACACAAAACAGGCTCAGGACTTAGCAAGAAGTTATGGAATTCCTTTTATTGA
AACATCAGCAAAGACAAGACAGGGTGTTGATGATGCCTTCTATACATTAGTTCGAGAAATTCGAAAACAT
AAAGAAAAGTAATCAACTTTCTTGTACAAAGTGGTGATATCGCTAGCTAGATAGCTAGAAGCTTGCGGCC
GCACAGCTGTATACACGTGCAAGCCAGCCAGAACTCGCTCCTGAAGACCCAGAGGATCTCGAGCACCACC
ACCACCACCACTAATGTTAATTAAGTTGGGCGTTCCTAGGCTGATAAAACAGAATTTGCCTGGCGGCAGT
AGCGCGGTGGTCCCACCTGACCCCATGCCGAACTCAGAAGTGAAACGCCGTAGCGCCGATGGTAGTGTGG
GGTCTCCCCATGCGAGAGTAGGGAACTGCCAGGCATCAAATAAAACGAAAGGCTCAGTCGAAAGACTGGG
CCTTTCGTTTTATCTGTTGTTTGTCGGTGAACGCTCTCCTGAGTAGGACAAATCCGCCGGGAGCGGATTT
GAACGTTGCGAAGCAACGGCCCGGAGGGTGGCGGGCAGGACGCCCGCCATAAACTGCCAGGCATCAAATT
AAGCAGAAGGCCATCCTGACGGATGGCCTTTTTGCGTTTCTACAAACTCTTTTGTTTATTTTTCTAAATA
CATTCAAATATGTATCCGCTGAGCAATAACTAGCATAACCCCTTGGGGCCTCTAAACGGGTCTTGAGGGG
TTTTTTGCTGAAAGGAGGAACTATATCCGGATTGGCGAATGGG
[124 nt withheld, positions 2494-2617]
C
[91 nt withheld, positions 2619-2709]
A
[49 nt withheld, positions 2711-2759]
CCTTTGACGTTGGAGTCCACGTTCTTT
[37 nt withheld, positions 2787-2823]
ACCCTATCTCGGTCTATTCTTTTGATTTATAAGGGATTTTGCCGATTTCGGCCTATTGGTTAAAAAATGA
GCTGATTTAACAAAAATTTAACGCGAATTTTAACAAAATATTAACGTTTACAATTTCTGGCGGCACGATG
GCATGAGATTATCAAAAAGGATCTTCACCTAGATCCTTTTAAATTAAAAATGAAGTTTTAAATCAATCTA
AAGTATATATGAGTAAACTTGGTCTGACAGTTACCAATGCTTAATCAGTGAGGCACCTATCTCAGCGATC
TGTCTATTTCGTTCATCCATAGTTGCCTGACTCCCCGTCGTGTAGATAACTACGATACGGGAGGGCTTAC
CATCTGGCCCCAGTGCTGCAATGATACCGCGAGACCCACGCTCACCGGCTCCAGATTTATCAGCAATAAA
CCAGCCAGCCGGAAGGGCCGAGCGCAGAAGTGGTCCTGCAACTTTATCCGCCTCCATCCAGTCTATTAAT
TGTTGCCGGGAAGCTAGAGTAAGTAGTTCGCCAGTTAATAGTTTGCGCAACGTTGTTGCCATTGCTACAG
GCATCGTGGTGTCACGCTCGTCGTTTGGTATGGCTTCATTCAGCTCCGGTTCCCAACGATCAAGGCGAGT
TACATGATCCCCCATGTTGTGCAAAAAAGCGGTTAGCTCCTTCGGTCCTCCGATCGTTGTCAGAAGTAAG
TTGGCCGCAGTGTTATCACTCATGGTTATGGCAGCACTGCATAATTCTCTTACTGTCATGCCATCCGTAA
GATGCTTTTCTGTGACTGGTGAGTACTCAACCAAGTCATTCTGAGAATAGTGTATGCGGCGACCGAGTTG
CTCTTGCCCGGCGTCAATACGGGATAATACCGCGCCACATAGCAGAACTTTAAAAGTGCTCATCATTGGA
AAACGTTCTTCGGGGCGAAAACTCTCAAGGATCTTACCGCTGTTGAGATCCAGTTCGATGTAACCCACTC
GTGCACCCAACTGATCTTCAGCATCTTTTACTTTCACCAGCGTTTCTGGGTGAGCAAAAACAGGAAGGCA
AAATGCCGCAAAAAAGGGAATAAGGGCGACACGGAAATGTTGAATACTCATACTCTTCCTTTTTCAATCA
TGATTGAAGCATTTATCAGGGTTATTGTCTCATGAGCGGATACATATTTGAATGTATTTAGAAAAATAAA
CAAATAGGTCATGACCAAAATCCCTTAACGTGAGTTTTCGTTCCACTGAGCGTCAGACCCCGTAGAAAAG
ATCAAAGGATCTTCTTGAGATCCTTTTTTTCTGCGCGTAATCTGCTGCTTGCAAACAAAAAAACCACCGC
TACCAGCGGTGGTTTGTTTGCCGGATCAAGAGCTACCAACTCTTTTTCCGAAGGTAACTGGCTTCAGCAG
AGCGCAGATACCAAATACTGTCCTTCTAGTGTAGCCGTAGTTAGGCCACCACTTCAAGAACTCTGTAGCA
CCGCCTACATACCTCGCTCTGCTAATCCTGTTACCAGTGGCTGCTGCCAGTGGCGATAAGTCGTGTCTTA
CCGGGTTGGACTCAAGACGATAGTTACCGGATAAGGCGCAGCGGTCGGGCTGAACGGGGGGTTCGTGCAC
ACAGCCCAGCTTGGAGCGAACGACCTACACCGAACTGAGATACCTACAGCGTGAGCTATGAGAAAGCGCC
ACGCTTCCCGAAGGGAGAAAGGCGGACAGGTATCCGGTAAGCGGCAGGGTCGGAACAGGAGAGCGCACGA
GGGAGCTTCCAGGGGGAAACGCCTGGTATCTTTATAGTCCTGTCGGGTTTCGCCACCTCTGACTTGAGCG
TCGATTTTTGTGATGCTCGTCAGGGGGGCGGAGCCTATGGAAAAACGCCAGCAACGCGGCCTTTTTACGG
TTCCTGGCCTTTTGCTGGCCTTTTGCTCACATGTTCTTTCCTGCGTTATCCCCTGATTCTGTGGATAACC
GTATTACCGCCTTTGAGTGAGCTGATACCGCTCGCCGCAGCCGAACGACCGAGCGCAGCGAGTCAGTGAG
CGAGGAAGCGGAAGAGCGCCTGATGCGGTATTTTCTCCTTACGCATCTGTGCGGTATTTCACACCGCAAT
GGTGCACTCTCAGTACAATCTGCTCTGATGCCGCATAGTTAAGCCAGTATACACTCCGCTATCGCTACGT
GACTGGGTCATGGCTGCGCCCCGACACCCGCCAACACCCGCTGACGCGCCCTGACGGGCTTGTCTGCTCC
CGGCATCCGCTTACAGACAAGCTGTGACCGTCTCCGGGAGCTGCATGTGTCAGAGGTTTTCACCGTCATC
ACCGAAACGCGCGAGGCAGCTGCGGTAAAGCTCATCAGCGTGGTCGTGAAGCGATTCACAGATGTCTGCC
TGTTCATCCGCGTCCAGCTCGTTGAGTTTCTCCAGAAGCGTTAATGTCTGGCTTCTGATAAAGCGGGCCA
TGTTAAGGGCGGTTTTTTCCTGTTTGGTCACTGATGCCTCCGTGTAAGGGGGATTTCTGTTCATGGGGGT
AATGATACCGATGAAACGAGAGAGGATGCTCACGATACGGGTTACTGATGATGAACATGCCCGGTTACTG
GAACGTTGTGAGGGTAAACAACTGGCGGTATGGATGCGGCGGGACCAGAGAAAAATCACTCAGGGTCAAT
GCCAGCGCTTCGTTAATACAGATGTAGGTGTTCCACAGGGTAGCCAGCAGCATCCTGCGATGCAGATCCG
GAACATAATGGTGCAGGGCGCTGACTTCCGCGTTTCCAGACTTTACGAAACACGGAAACCGAAGACCATT
CATGTTGTTGCTCAGGTCGCAGACGTTTTGCAGCAGCAGTCGCTTCACGTTCGCTCGCGTATCGGTGATT
CATTCTGCTAACCAGTAAGGCAACCCCGCCAGCCTAGCCGGGTCCTCAACGACAGGAGCACGATCATGCT
AGTCATGCCCCGCGCCCACCGGAAGGAGCTGACTGGGTTGAAGGCTCTCAAGGGCATCGGTCGAGATCCC
GGTGCCTAATGAGTGAGCTAACTTACATTAATTGCGTTGCGCTCACTGCCCGCTTTCCAGTCGGGAAACC
TGTCGTGCCAGCTGCATTAATGAATCGGCCAACGCGCGGGGAGAGGCGGTTTGCGTATTGGGCGCCAGGG
TGGTTTTTCTTTTCACCAGTGAGACGGGCAACAGCTGATTGCCCTTCACCGCCTGGCCCTGAGAGAGTTG
CAGCAAGCGGTCCACGCTGGTTTGCCCCAGCAGGCGAAAATCCTGTTTGATGGTGGTTAACGGCGGGATA
TAACATGAGCTGTCTTCGGTATCGTCGTATCCCACTACCGAGATGTCCGCACCAACGCGCAGCCCGGACT
CGGTAATGGCGCGCATTGCGCCCAGCGCCATCTGATCGTTGGCAACCAGCATCGCAGTGGGAACGATGCC
CTCATTCAGCATTTGCATGGTTTGTTGAAAACCGGACATGGCACTCCAGTCGCCTTCCCGTTCCGCTATC
GGCTGAATTTGATTGCGAGTGAGATATTTATGCCAGCCAGCCAGACGCAGACGCGCCGAGACAGAACTTA
ATGGGCCCGCTAACAGCGCGATTTGCTGGTGACCCAATGCGACCAGATGCTCCACGCCCAGTCGCGTACC
GTCTTCATGGGAGAAAATAATACTGTTGATGGGTGTCTGGTCAGAGACATCAAGAAATAACGCCGGAACA
TTAGTGCAGGCAGCTTCCACAGCAATGGCATCCTGGTCATCCAGCGGATAGTTAATGATCAGCCCACTGA
CGCGTTGCGCGAGAAGATTGTGCACCGCCGCTTTACAGGCTTCGACGCCGCTTCGTTCTACCATCGACAC
CACCACGCTGGCACCCAGTTGATCGGCGCGAGATTTAATCGCCGCGACAATTTGCGACGGCGCGTGCAGG
GCCAGACTGGAGGTGGCAACGCCAATCAGCAACGACTGTTTGCCCGCCAGTTGTTGTGCCACGCGGTTGG
GAATGTAATTCAGCTCCGCCATCGCCGCTTCCACTTTTTCCCGCGTTTTCGCAGAAACGTGGCTGGCCTG
GTTCACCACGCGGGAAACGGTCTGATAAGAGACACCGGCATACTCTGCGACATCGTATAACGTTACTGGT
TTCACATTCACCACCCTGAATTGACTCTCTTCCGGGCGCTATCATGCCATACCGCGAAAGGTTTTGCGCC
ATTCGATGGTGTCCGGGATCTCGACGCTCTCCCTTATGCGACTCCTGCATTAGGAAGCAGCCCAGTAGTA
GGTTGAGGCCGTTGAGCACCGCCGCCGCAAGGAATGGTGCATGCAAGGAGATGGCGCCCAACAGTCCCCC
GGCCACGGGGCCTGCCACCATACCCACGCCGAAACAAGCGCTCATGAGCCCGAAGTGGCGAGCCCGATCT
TCCCCATCGGTGATGTCGGCGATATAGGCGCCAGCAACCGCACCTGTGGCGCCGGTGATGCCGGCCACGA
TGCGTCCGGCGTAGAGGATCGAGATCGATCTCGATCCCGCGAAA
Features (pLannotate 1.2.2; 28 found; start..end, strand, type, name):
      2..20      +  promoter       T7 promoter: promoter for bacteriophage T7 RNA polymerase
     21..45      +  protein_bind   lac operator: The lac repressor binds to the lac operator to inhibit transcription in E. coli. This inhibition can be relieved by adding lactose or isopropyl-β-D-thiogalactopyranoside (IPTG). lac repressor encoded by lacI
     60..82      +  RBS            RBS: efficient ribosome binding site from bacteriophage T7 gene 10 (Olins and Rangwala, 1989)
     99..116     +  CDS            7xHis (fragment): 6xHis affinity tag
    120..1217    +  CDS            MBP: maltose binding protein from E. coli; malE (mutated); This version of the gene does not encode a signal sequence, so MBP will remain in the cytosol.
   1237..1254    +  protein_bind   attB1 (fragment): mutant version of attB; core recombination site for the Gateway® BP reaction BP Clonase™
   1260..1276    +  CDS            TEV site (fragment): tobacco etch virus (TEV) protease recognition and cleavage site
   1278..1322    +  CDS            AviTag™: peptide tag that allows for enzymatic biotinylation
   1326..1829    +  CDS            K-Ras (fragment): human small GTPase proto-oncoprotein
   1837..1854    -  protein_bind   attB2 (fragment): mutant version of attB; core recombination site for the Gateway® BP reaction BP Clonase™
   1954..1971    +  CDS            9xHis (fragment): 9xHis affinity tag
   2018..2133    +  ncRNA          5S rRNA: Accession: RF00001 - 5S ribosomal RNA
   2137..2223    +  terminator     rrnB T1 terminator: Escherichia coli rrnB; transcription terminator T1 from the E. coli rrnB gene
   2315..2342    +  terminator     rrnB T2 terminator: transcription terminator T2 from the E. coli rrnB gene
   2361..2400    +  promoter       AmpR promoter (fragment): bla
   2410..2457    +  terminator     T7 terminator: transcription terminator for bacteriophage T7 RNA polymerase
   2494..2949    +  rep_origin     f1 ori (sequence partly withheld): f1 bacteriophage origin of replication; arrow indicates direction of (+) strand synthesis
   3064..3924    -  CDS            AmpR: β-lactamase; bla; confers resistance to ampicillin, carbenicillin, and related antibiotics
   3925..4017    -  promoter       AmpR promoter: bla
   4098..4686    +  rep_origin     ori: high-copy-number ColE1/pMB1/pBR322/pUC origin of replication
   4872..5011    -  misc_feature   bom: basis of mobility region from pBR322
   5113..5304    -  CDS            rop: Rop protein, which maintains plasmids at low copy number; rop
   5321..5701    +  CDS            YPB1_ECOLX: Protein predicted: Swiss-Prot protein existence level 4. From Escherichia coli.
   5763..5827    -  CDS            TcR (fragment): tetracycline efflux protein; tet; confers resistance to tetracycline
   5842..5863    -  protein_bind   CAP binding site: CAP binding activates transcription in the presence of cAMP. E. coli catabolite activator protein
   5876..6958    -  CDS            lacI: lac repressor; lacI; The lac repressor binds to the lac operator to inhibit transcription in E. coli. This inhibition can be relieved by adding lactose or isopropyl-β-D-thiogalactopyranoside (IPTG).
   6959..7036    -  promoter       lacI promoter: lacI
   7044..7323    -  CDS            TcR (fragment): tetracycline efflux protein; tet; confers resistance to tetracycline
