[The description below was written by a language model from this plasmid's Addgene catalogue record and pLannotate feature annotations shown in this document.]
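Description:
R701-X54-566 is a 7,347-nt bacterial expression plasmid built by Gateway recombination into the pDest-566 destination backbone, designed to produce a tagged fragment of the human oncogenic GTPase KRAS4b in E. coli. It is selected with ampicillin through the β-lactamase (AmpR) gene and replicates from a ColE1/pBR322-type origin. The adjacent rop gene and bom region are consistent with the low copy number listed in the record. An f1 origin is also present, along with short tetracycline-resistance fragments that appear to be nonfunctional remnants of the pBR322-derived parent.

Expression is driven by a T7 promoter followed by a lac operator and the phage T7 gene 10 ribosome binding site. A plasmid-borne lacI gene supplies the repressor, so transcription is held off until IPTG is added in a host that provides T7 RNA polymerase. The open reading frame encodes, in order, a His6 tag, cytosolic maltose-binding protein lacking its signal sequence, an attB1 recombination scar, a TEV protease cleavage site, an AviTag and KRAS4b residues 2–169 carrying the G12D mutation. It ends before attB2 and is followed by rrnB T1/T2 and T7 terminators. A further His-tag fragment annotated downstream of attB2 is not part of the described fusion.

His6 allows metal-affinity purification, and MBP is commonly used to improve solubility and yield. TEV cleavage removes both, leaving Avi-tagged KRAS. The AviTag permits site-specific enzymatic biotinylation, which is useful for immobilising the protein or detecting it through streptavidin. The truncated G-domain construct lacks the C-terminal hypervariable region. It is intended as a source of recombinant mutant KRAS protein, and the associated publication concerns KRAS4b production for biophysical studies.
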