Addgene plasmid #159562: R701-X54-566: His6-MBP-tev-Avi-Hs.KRAS4b(2-169) G12D
Purpose: E. coli protein expression of His6-MBP-tev-Avi-Hs.KRAS4b(2-169) G12D
Depositing lab: Dominic Esposito. Depositing organization: National Cancer Institute (NCI). Publication: Farnesylated and methylated KRAS4b: high yield production of protein suitable for biophysical studies of prenylated protein-lipid interactions. Gillette WK, Esposito D, Abreu Blanco M, Alexander P, Bindu L, Bittner C, Chertov O, Frank PH, Grose C, Jones JE, Meng Z, Perkins S, Van Q, Ghirlando R, Fivash M, Nissley DV, McCormick F, Holderfield M, Stephen AG. Sci Rep. 2015 Nov 2;5:15916. doi: 10.1038/srep15916. PubMed 26522388.
Backbone
  Vector backbone: pDest-566
  Vector type: Bacterial Expression
Growth in bacteria
  Bacterial resistance: Ampicillin, 100 μg/mL
  Growth temperature: 37°C
  Growth strain: DH5alpha
  Copy number: Low Copy
Gene/Insert
  Gene/Insert name: His6-MBP-tev-Avi-Hs.KRAS4b(2-169) G12D
  Species: H. sapiens (human)
  Mutation: G12D
  Entrez Gene: KRAS (a.k.a. 'C-K-RAS, C-K-RAS, CFC2, K-RAS2A, K-RAS2B, K-RAS4A, K-RAS4B, K-Ras, K-Ras 2, KI-RAS, KRAS1, KRAS2, NS, NS3, OES, RALD, RASK2, c-Ki-ras, c-Ki-ras2)
  Tag / fusion protein: His6-MBP-tev-Avi (N terminal on insert)
  Cloning method: Gateway Cloning
Terms and licenses: Academic/Nonprofit Terms; Industry Terms: Not Available to Industry
How to cite: R701-X54-566: His6-MBP-tev-Avi-Hs.KRAS4b(2-169) G12D was a gift from Dominic Esposito (Addgene plasmid # 159562 ; http://n2t.net/addgene:159562 ; RRID:Addgene_159562)
